>Addgene plasmid #248886 | TDP-43_CTD_M339A | addgene full sequence | sequence record 494381 | Addgene NGS Result
TAATACGACTCACTATAGGGGAATTGTGAGCGGATAACAATTCCCCTCTAGAAATAATTTTGTTTAACTT
TTGAAGGAGATATACCATGGGTAGCGACAAGATTCATCACCACCATCATCATGAGAACTTATACTTTCAA
GGCCATATGAACCGCCAACTGGAACGTTCCGGTCGTTTCGGTGGTAATCCGGGTGGTTTCGGCAACCAGG
GTGGCTTTGGCAATTCGCGTGGCGGTGGTGCCGGCTTGGGCAATAACCAAGGTTCCAATATGGGTGGCGG
TATGAACTTTGGTGCCTTCTCCATCAATCCGGCAATGATGGCGGCTGCACAAGCGGCGCTGCAGTCTAGC
TGGGGTATGATGGGCGCACTGGCGAGCCAGCAGAACCAGTCAGGCCCGAGCGGCAATAATCAGAATCAAG
GTAACATGCAGCGTGAACCGAATCAAGCGTTTGGTAGCGGTAACAATAGCTACAGCGGTAGCAACAGCGG
TGCGGCAATCGGCTGGGGTAGCGCAAGCAATGCGGGCAGCGGTAGCGGTTTCAACGGCGGCTTTGGTAGC
AGCATGGATAGCAAGAGCTCCGGTTGGGGCATGTAACTCGAGCCCCCTAGCATAACCCCTTGGGGCCTCT
AAACGGGTCTTGAGGGGTTTTTTGCCCCTGAGACGCGTCAATCGAGTTCGTACCTAAGGGCGACACCCCC
TAATTAGCCCGGGCGAAAGGCCCAGTCTTTCGACTGAGCCTTTCGTTTTATTTGATGCCTGGCAGTTCCC
TACTCTCGCATGGGGAGTCCCCACACTACCATCGGCGCTACGGCGTTTCACTTCTGAGTTCGGCATGGGG
TCAGGTGGGACCACCGCGCTACTGCCGCCAGGCAAACAAGGGGTGTTATGAGCCATATTCAGGTATAAAT
GGGCTCGCGATAATGTTCAGAATTGGTTAATTGGTTGTAACACTGACCCCTATTTGTTTATTTTTCTAAA
TACATTCAAATATGTATCCGCTCATGAGACAATAACCCTGATAAATGCTTCAATAATATTGAAAAAGGAA
GAATATGAGCCATATTCAACGGGAAACGTCGAGGCCGCGATTAAATTCCAACATGGATGCTGATTTATAT
GGGTATAAATGGGCTCGCGATAATGTCGGGCAATCAGGTGCGACAATCTATCGCTTGTATGGGAAGCCCG
ATGCGCCAGAGTTGTTTCTGAAACATGGCAAAGGTAGCGTTGCCAATGATGTTACAGATGAGATGGTCAG
ACTAAACTGGCTGACGGAATTTATGCCACTTCCGACCATCAAGCATTTTATCCGTACTCCTGATGATGCA
TGGTTACTCACCACTGCGATCCCCGGAAAAACAGCGTTCCAGGTATTAGAAGAATATCCTGATTCAGGTG
AAAATATTGTTGATGCGCTGGCAGTGTTCCTGCGCCGGTTGCACTCGATTCCTGTTTGTAATTGTCCTTT
TAACAGCGATCGCGTATTTCGCCTCGCTCAGGCGCAATCACGAATGAATAACGGTTTGGTTGATGCGAGT
GATTTTGATGACGAGCGTAATGGCTGGCCTGTTGAACAAGTCTGGAAAGAAATGCATAAACTTTTGCCAT
TCTCACCGGATTCAGTCGTCACTCATGGTGATTTCTCACTTGATAACCTTATTTTTGACGAGGGGAAATT
AATAGGTTGTATTGATGTTGGACGAGTCGGAATCGCAGACCGATACCAGGATCTTGCCATCCTATGGAAC
TGCCTCGGTGAGTTTTCTCCTTCATTACAGAAACGGCTTTTTCAAAAATATGGTATTGATAATCCTGATA
TGAATAAATTGCAATTTCATTTGATGCTCGATGAGTTTTTCTAAGCGGCGCGCCATCGAATGGCGCAAAA
CCTTTCGCGGTATGGCATGATAGCGCCCGGAAGAGAGTCAATTCAGGGTGGTGAATATGAAACCAGTAAC
GTTATACGATGTCGCAGAGTATGCCGGTGTCTCTTATCAGACCGTTTCCCGCGTGGTGAACCAGGCCAGC
CACGTTTCTGCGAAAACGCGGGAAAAAGTGGAAGCGGCGATGGCGGAGCTGAATTACATTCCCAACCGCG
TGGCACAACAACTGGCGGGCAAACAGTCGTTGCTGATTGGCGTTGCCACCTCCAGTCTGGCCCTGCACGC
GCCGTCGCAAATTGTCGCGGCGATTAAATCTCGCGCCGATCAACTGGGTGCCAGCGTGGTGGTGTCGATG
GTAGAACGAAGCGGCGTCGAAGCCTGTAAAGCGGCGGTGCACAATCTTCTCGCGCAACGCGTCAGTGGGC
TGATCATTAACTATCCGCTGGATGACCAGGATGCCATTGCTGTGGAAGCTGCCTGCACTAATGTTCCGGC
GTTATTTCTTGATGTCTCTGACCAGACACCCATCAACAGTATTATTTTCTCCCATGAGGACGGTACGCGA
CTGGGCGTGGAGCATCTGGTCGCATTGGGTCACCAGCAAATCGCGCTGTTAGCGGGCCCATTAAGTTCTG
TCTCGGCGCGTCTGCGTCTGGCTGGCTGGCATAAATATCTCACTCGCAATCAAATTCAGCCGATAGCGGA
ACGGGAAGGCGACTGGAGTGCCATGTCCGGTTTTCAACAAACCATGCAAATGCTGAATGAGGGCATCGTT
CCCACTGCGATGCTGGTTGCCAACGATCAGATGGCGCTGGGCGCAATGCGCGCCATTACCGAGTCCGGGC
TGCGCGTTGGTGCGGATATCTCGGTAGTGGGATACGACGATACCGAAGATAGCTCATGTTATATCCCGCC
GTTAACCACCATCAAACAGGATTTTCGCCTGCTGGGGCAAACCAGCGTGGACCGCTTGCTGCAACTCTCT
CAGGGCCAGGCGGTGAAGGGCAATCAGCTGTTGCCAGTCTCACTGGTGAAAAGAAAAACCACCCTGGCGC
CCAATACGCAAACCGCCTCTCCCCGCGCGTTGGCCGATTCATTAATGCAGCTGGCACGACAGGTTTCCCG
ACTGGAAAGCGGGCAGTGACTCATGACCAAAATCCCTTAACGTGAGTTACGCGCGCGTCGTTCCACTGAG
CGTCAGACCCCGTAGAAAAGATCAAAGGATCTTCTTGAGATCCTTTTTTTCTGCGCGTAATCTGCTGCTT
GCAAACAAAAAAACCACCGCTACCAGCGGTGGTTTGTTTGCCGGATCAAGAGCTACCAACTCTTTTTCCG
AAGGTAACTGGCTTCAGCAGAGCGCAGATACCAAATACTGTTCTTCTAGTGTAGCCGTAGTTAGCCCACC
ACTTCAAGAACTCTGTAGCACCGCCTACATACCTCGCTCTGCTAATCCTGTTACCAGTGGCTGCTGCCAG
TGGCGATAAGTCGTGTCTTACCGGGTTGGACTCAAGACGATAGTTACCGGATAAGGCGCAGCGGTCGGGC
TGAACGGGGGGTTCGTGCACACAGCCCAGCTTGGAGCGAACGACCTACACCGAACTGAGATACCTACAGC
GTGAGCTATGAGAAAGCGCCACGCTTCCCGAAGGGAGAAAGGCGGACAGGTATCCGGTAAGCGGCAGGGT
CGGAACAGGAGAGCGCACGAGGGAGCTTCCAGGGGGAAACGCCTGGTATCTTTATAGTCCTGTCGGGTTT
CGCCACCTCTGACTTGAGCGTCGATTTTTGTGATGCTCGTCAGGGGGGCGGAGCCTATGGAAAAACGCCA
GCAACGCGGCCTTTTTACGGTTCCTGGCCTTTTGCTGGCCTTTTGCTCACATGTTCTTTCCTGCGTTATC
CCCTGATTCTGTGGATAACCGTATTACCGCCTTTGAGTGAGCTGATACCGCTCGCCGCAGCCGAACGACC
GAGCGCAGCGAGTCAGTGAGCGAGGAAGCGGAAGGCGAGAGTAGGGAACTGCCAGGCATCAAACTAAGCA
GAAGGCCCCTGACGGATGGCCTTTTTGCGTTTCTACAAACTCTTTCTGTGTTGTAAAACGACGGCCAGTC
TTAAGCTCGGGCCCCCTGGGCGGTTCTGATAACGAGTAATCGTTAATCCGCAAATAACGTAAAAACCCGC
TTCGGCGGGTTTTTTTATGGGGGGAGTTTAGGGAAAGAGCATTTGTCAGAATATTTAAGGGCGCCTGTCA
CTTTGCTTGATATATGAGAATTATTTAACCTTATAAATGAGAAAAAAGCAACGCACTTTAAATAAGATAC
GTTGCTTTTTCGATTGATGAACACCTATAATTAAACTATTCATCTATTATTTATGATTTTTTGTATATAC
AATATTTCTAGTTTGTTAAAGAGAATTAAGAAAATAAATCTCGAAAATAATAAAGGGAAAATCAGTTTTT
GATATCAAAATTATACATGTCAACGATAATACAAAATATAATACAAACTATAAGATGTTATCAGTATTTA
TTATGCATTTAGAATAAATTTTGTGTCGCCCTTCCGCGAAAT
Features (pLannotate 1.2.2; 14 found; start..end, strand, type, name):
      1..19      +  promoter       T7 promoter: promoter for bacteriophage T7 RNA polymerase
     20..44      +  protein_bind   lac operator: The lac repressor binds to the lac operator to inhibit transcription in E. coli. This inhibition can be relieved by adding lactose or isopropyl-β-D-thiogalactopyranoside (IPTG). lac repressor encoded by lacI
     84..593     +  CDS            TARDBP (fragment): TADBP_HUMAN - Also known as TDP43. Experimental evidence at protein level: Swiss-Prot protein existence level 1. RNA-binding protein that is involved in various steps of RNA biogenesis and processing (PubMed:23519609). Preferentially binds, via its two RNA recognition motifs RRM1 and RRM2, to GU-repeats on RNA molecules predominantly localized within long introns and in the 3'UTR of mRNAs (PubMed:23519609, PubMed:24240615, PubMed:24464995). In turn, regulates the splicing of many non-coding and protein-coding RNAs including proteins involved in neuronal survival, as well as mRNAs that encode p
    607..654     +  terminator     T7 terminator: transcription terminator for bacteriophage T7 RNA polymerase
    714..754     -  terminator     rrnB T1 terminator (fragment): transcription terminator T1 from the E. coli rrnB gene
    756..871     -  ncRNA          5S rRNA: Accession: RF00001 - 5S ribosomal RNA
    902..926     +  CDS            KanR (fragment): aminoglycoside phosphotransferase; aph(3')-Ia; confers resistance to kanamycin in bacteria or G418 (Geneticin®) in eukaryotes
    956..1052    +  promoter       AmpR promoter (fragment): bla
   1055..1864    +  CDS            KanR: aminoglycoside phosphotransferase; aph(3')-Ia; confers resistance to kanamycin in bacteria or G418 (Geneticin®) in eukaryotes
   1873..1946    +  promoter       lacI promoter (fragment): lacI
   1947..3026    +  CDS            lacI: LACI_ECOLI - Experimental evidence at protein level: Swiss-Prot protein existence level 1. Repressor of the lactose operon. Binds allolactose as an inducer. From Escherichia coli (strain K12).
   3115..3703    +  rep_origin     ori: high-copy-number ColE1/pMB1/pBR322/pUC origin of replication
   3928..3945    +  terminator     rrnB T2 terminator (fragment): transcription terminator T2 from the E. coli rrnB gene
   3970..3989    -  CDS            lacZα (fragment): LacZα fragment of β-galactosidase; lacZ fragment
