[The description below was written by a language model from this plasmid's Addgene catalogue record and pLannotate feature annotations shown in this document.]
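Description:
TDP-43_CTD_M339A is a 4,452 bp bacterial expression plasmid built on the pJ411 backbone, designed to produce the C-terminal domain of human TDP-43 (gene TARDBP) carrying a methionine-to-alanine substitution at residue 339. It replicates in E. coli from a high-copy ColE1/pUC-type origin and is selected with kanamycin through an aph(3')-Ia aminoglycoside phosphotransferase gene that appears to be driven by a fragment of the bla (AmpR) promoter. Fragments of rrnB terminators, a 5S rRNA segment, a short duplicated KanR piece and a lacZα remnant are also annotated; these look like backbone remnants or insulating elements rather than functional payload.

The expression cassette is a standard T7/lac arrangement. A T7 promoter is immediately followed by a lac operator, then the open reading frame, then a T7 terminator. A plasmid-borne lacI gene with its own promoter supplies the repressor. Transcription therefore requires a host that provides T7 RNA polymerase, and it is held off until relieved by IPTG or lactose. The record lists a 447 bp insert with an N-terminal 6xHis tag contributed by the backbone. The annotated TARDBP-matching coding region is slightly longer than that, and the tag is not annotated as a separate feature.

The His tag allows affinity purification of the recombinant protein. Judging by the associated publication title, the construct belongs to work on helix-mediated multimerization of the conserved region within the TDP-43 C-terminal domain. In that context the M339A variant would presumably serve to test the contribution of that residue to self-association, though the record does not spell out the specific assays.
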