Addgene plasmid #248886: TDP-43_CTD_M339A
Purpose: Edit Expresses 6xHis-tagged C-terminal domain of TDP-43 with M339A.
Depositing lab: Nicolas Fawzi. Depositing organization: Brown University. Publication: Structural details of helix-mediated multimerization of the conserved region of TDP-43 C-terminal domain. Rizuan A, Shenoy J, Mohanty P, Dos Passos PM, Mercado Ortiz JF, Bai L, Viswanathan R, Zaborowksy J, Wang SH, Johnson V, Mamede LD, Titus AR, Ayala YM, Ghirlando R, Mittal J, Fawzi NL. Nat Commun. 2025 Nov 26;16(1):10528. doi: 10.1038/s41467-025-65546-w. PubMed 41298366.
Backbone
  Vector backbone: pJ411
  Backbone size w/o insert (bp): 4002
  Total vector size (bp): 4452
  Vector type: Bacterial Expression
Growth in bacteria
  Bacterial resistance: Kanamycin, 50 μg/mL
  Growth temperature: 37°C
  Growth strain: DH5alpha
  Copy number: High Copy
Gene/Insert
  Gene/Insert name: TDP-43_CTD_M339A
  Species: H. sapiens (human)
  Insert size (bp): 447
  Mutation: changed M339A
  Entrez Gene: TARDBP (a.k.a. ALS10, TDP-43)
  Tag / fusion protein: 6xHis-tags (N terminal on backbone)
Terms and licenses: Academic/Nonprofit Terms; Industry Terms: Not Available to Industry
Depositor comments: Please visit https://doi.org/10.1101/2024.07.05.602258 for bioRxiv preprint.
How to cite: TDP-43_CTD_M339A was a gift from Nicolas Fawzi (Addgene plasmid # 248886 ; http://n2t.net/addgene:248886 ; RRID:Addgene_248886)
